>Addgene plasmid #91337 | pHH0103_SH3GLB2-1/1 | addgene full sequence | sequence record 191838 | Addgene NGS Result
ATAGGCGTATCACGAGGCCCTTTCGTCTTCAAGAATTCCCGACACCATCGAATGGTGCAAAACCTTTCGC
GGTATGGCATGATAGCGCCCGGAAGAGAGTCAATTCAGGGTGGTGAATGTGAAACCAGTAACGTTATACG
ATGTCGCAGAGTATGCCGGTGTCTCTTATCAGACCGTTTCCCGCGTGGTGAACCAGGCCAGCCACGTTTC
TGCGAAAACGCGGGAAAAAGTGGAAGCGGCGATGGCGGAGCTGAATTACATTCCCAACCGCGTGGCACAA
CAACTGGCGGGCAAACAGTCGTTGCTGATTGGCGTTGCCACCTCCAGTCTGGCCCTGCACGCGCCGTCGC
AAATTGTCGCGGCGATTAAATCTCGCGCCGATCAACTGGGTGCCAGCGTGGTGGTGTCGATGGTAGAACG
AAGCGGCGTCGAAGCCTGTAAAGCGGCGGTGCACAATCTTCTCGCGCAACGCGTCAGTGGGCTGATCATT
AACTATCCGCTGGATGACCAGGATGCCATTGCTGTGGAAGCTGCCTGCACTAATGTTCCGGCGTTATTTC
TTGATGTCTCTGACCAGACACCCATCAACAGTATTATTTTCTCCCATGAAGACGGTACGCGACTGGGCGT
GGAGCATCTGGTCGCATTGGGTCACCAGCAAATCGCGCTGTTAGCGGGCCCATTAAGTTCTGTCTCGGCG
CGTCTGCGTCTGGCTGGCTGGCATAAATATCTCACTCGCAATCAAATTCAGCCGATAGCGGAACGGGAAG
GCGACTGGAGTGCCATGTCCGGTTTTCAACAAACCATGCAAATGCTGAATGAGGGCATCGTTCCCACTGC
GATGCTGGTTGCCAACGATCAGATGGCGCTGGGCGCAATGCGCGCCATTACCGAGTCCGGGCTGCGCGTT
GGTGCGGATATCTCGGTAGTGGGATACGACGATACCGAAGACAGCTCATGTTATATCCCGCCGTTAACCA
CCATCAAACAGGATTTTCGCCTGCTGGGGCAAACCAGCGTGGACCGCTTGCTGCAACTCTCTCAGGGCCA
GGCGGTGAAGGGCAATCAGCTGTTGCCCGTCTCACTGGTGAAAAGAAAAACCACCCTGGCGCCCAATACG
CAAACCGCCTCTCCCCGCGCGTTGGCCGATTCATTAATGCAGCTGGCACGACAGGTTTCCCGACTGGAAA
GCGGGCAGTGAGCGCAACGCAATTAATGTAAGTTAGCTCACTCATTAGGCACAATTCTCATGTTTGACAG
CTTATCATCGACTGCACGGTGCACCAATGCTTCTGGCGTCAGGCAGCCATCGGAAGCTGTGGTATGGCTG
TGCAGGTCGTAAATCACTGCATAATTCGTGTCGCTCAAGGCGCACTCCCGTTCTGGATAATGTTTTTTGC
GCCGACATCATAACGGTTCTGGCAAATATTCTGAAATGAGCTGTTGACAATTAATCATCGGCTCGTATAA
TGTGTGGAATTGTGAGCGGATAACAATTTCACACAGGAAACAGCCAGTCCGTTTAGGTGTTTTCACGAGC
ACTTCACCAACAAGGACCATAGATTATGAAAATCGAAGAACACCATCACCATCACCATTCCAGCGGTAAG
CTTATGTCCCCTATACTAGGTTATTGGAAAATTAAGGGCCTTGTGCAACCCACTCGACTTCTTTTGGAAT
ATCTTGAAGAAAAATATGAAGAGCATTTGTATGAGCGCGATGAAGGTGATAAATGGCGAAACAAAAAGTT
TGAATTGGGTTTGGAGTTTCCCAATCTTCCTTATTATATTGATGGTGATGTTAAATTAACACAGTCTATG
GCCATCATACGTTATATAGCTGACAAGCACAACATGTTGGGTGGTTGTCCAAAAGAGCGTGCAGAGATTT
CAATGCTTGAAGGAGCGGTTTTGGATATTAGATACGGTGTTTCGAGAATTGCATATAGTAAAGACTTTGA
AACTCTCAAAGTTGATTTTCTTAGCAAGCTACCTGAAATGCTGAAAATGTTCGAAGATCGTTTATGTCAT
AAAACATATTTAAATGGTGATCATGTAACCCATCCTGACTTCATGTTGTATGACGCTCTTGATGTTGTTT
TATACATGGACCCAATGTGCCTGGATGCGTTCCCAAAATTAGTTTGTTTTAAAAAACGTATTGAAGCTAT
CCCACAAATTGATAAGTACTTGAAATCCAGCAAGTATATAGCATGGCCTTTGCAGGGCTGGCAAGCCACG
TTTGGTGGTGGCGACCATCCTCCAAAATCGGATCTGGAAGTTCTGTTCCAGGGGCCCCTGTCCAGCGGTC
TGGTTCCGCGTGGTTCCGGTACCGCGGCCCAGCCGGCCATGGCCCAGGGCGCGCTGCGTAAAGCCCGTGT
TCTGTACGATTATGAAGCAGCCGATTCTTCTGAACTGGCACTGCTGGCAGATGAACTGATTACCGTTTAC
TCCCTGCCAGGTATGGACCCAGATTGGCTGATTGGTGAACGTGGTAACAAAAAAGGTAAAGTCCCGGTCA
CCTATCTGGAACTGTTATCTGCGGCCGCATA
[142 nt withheld, positions 2552-2693]
C
[98 nt withheld, positions 2695-2792]
AGTTTGTACTGGTGACGAAACTCAGTGTCTAGCTAGAGTGGC
[149 nt withheld, positions 2835-2983]
T
[41 nt withheld, positions 2985-3025]
T
[62 nt withheld, positions 3027-3088]
A
[35 nt withheld, positions 3090-3124]
CCTCCCTCAATCGGTTGAATGTCGCCCTTTTGTCTTTGGCGCTGGTAAACCATATGAA
[86 nt withheld, positions 3183-3268]
T
[54 nt withheld, positions 3270-3323]
CTAGCGCCGCCCTATACCTTGTCTGCCTCCCCGCGTTGCGTCGCGGTGCATGGAGCCGGGCCACCTCGAC
CTGAATGGAAGCCGGCGGCACCTCGCTAACGGATTCACCACTCCAAGAATTGGAGCCAATCAATTCTTGC
GGAGAACTGTGAATGCGCAAACCAACCCTTGGCAGAACATATCCATCGCGTCCGCCATCTCCAGCAGCCG
CACGCGGCGCATCTCGGGCAGCGTTGGGTCCTGGCCACGGGTGCGCATGATCGTGCTCCTGTCGTTGAGG
ACCCGGCTAGGCTGGCGGGGTTGCCTTACTGGTTAGCAGAATGAATCACCGATACGCGAGCGAACGTGAA
GCGACTGCTGCTGCAAAACGTCTGCGACCTGAGCAACAACATGAATGGTCTTCGGTTTCCGTGTTTCGTA
AAGTCTGGAAACGCGGAAGTCAGCGCCCTGCACCATTATGTTCCGGATCTGCATCGCAGGATGCTGCTGG
CTACCCTGTGGAACACCTACATCTGTATTAACGAAGCGCTGGCATTGACCCTGAGTGATTTTTCTCTGGT
CCCGCCGCATCCATACCGCCAGTTGTTTACCCTCACAACGTTCCAGTAACCGGGCATGTTCATCATCAGT
AACCCGTATCGTGAGCATCCTCTCTCGTTTCATCGGTATCATTACCCCCATGAACAGAAATCCCCCTTAC
ACGGAGGCATCAGTGACCAAACAGGAAAAAACCGCCCTTAACATGGCCCGCTTTATCAGAAGCCAGACAT
TAACGCTTCTGGAGAAACTCAACGAGCTGGACGCGGATGAACAGGCAGACATCTGTGAATCGCTTCACGA
CCACGCTGATGAGCTTTACCGCAGGATCCGCGAAATTGTAAGCGTTAATATTTTGTTAAAATTCGCGTTA
AATTTTTGTTAAATCAGCTCATTTTTTAACCAATAGGCCGAAATCGGCAAAATCCCTTATAAATCAAAAG
AATAGACCGAGATAGGGT
[37 nt withheld, positions 4322-4358]
AAAGAACGTGGACTCCAACGTCAAAGG
[49 nt withheld, positions 4386-4434]
T
[91 nt withheld, positions 4436-4526]
G
[124 nt withheld, positions 4528-4651]
CGCGGATCCTGCCTCGCGCGTTTCGGTGATGACGGTGAAAACCTCTGACACATGCAGCTCCCGGAGACGG
TCACAGCTTGTCTGTAAGCGGATGCCGGGAGCAGACAAGCCCGTCAGGGCGCGTCAGCGGGTGTTGGCGG
GTGTCGGGGCGCAGCCATGACCCAGTCACGTAGCGATAGCGGAGTGTATACTGGCTTAACTATGCGGCAT
CAGAGCAGATTGTACTGAGAGTGCACCATATGCGGTGTGAAATACCGCACAGATGCGTAAGGAGAAAATA
CCGCATCAGGCGCTCTTCCGCTTCCTCGCTCACTGACTCGCTGCGCTCGGTCGTTCGGCTGCGGCGAGCG
GTATCAGCTCACTCAAAGGCGGTAATACGGTTATCCACAGAATCAGGGGATAACGCAGGAAAGAACATGT
GAGCAAAAGGCCAGCAAAAGGCCAGGAACCGTAAAAAGGCCGCGTTGCTGGCGTTTTTCCATAGGCTCCG
CCCCCCTGACGAGCATCACAAAAATCGACGCTCAAGTCAGAGGTGGCGAAACCCGACAGGACTATAAAGA
TACCAGGGTTTCCCCCTGGAAGCTCCCTCGTGCGCTCTCCTGTTCCGACCCTGCCGCTTACCGGATACCT
GTCCGCCTTTCTCCCTTCGGGAAGCGTGGCGCTTTCTCATAGCTCACGCTGTAGGTATCTCAGTTCGGTG
TAGGTCGTTCGCTCCAAGCTGGGCTGTGTGCACGAACCCCCCGTTCAGCCCGACCGCTGCGCCTTATCCG
GTAACTATCGTCTTGAGTCCAACCCGGTAAGACACGACTTATCGCCACTGGCAGCAGCCACTGGTAACAG
GATTAGCAGAGCGAGGTATGTAGGCGGTGCTACAGAGTTCTTGAAGTGGTGGCCTAACTACGGCTACACT
AGAAGGACAGTATTTGGTATCTGCGCTCTGCTGAAGCCAGTTACCTTCGGAAAAAGAGTTGGTAGCTCTT
GATCCGGCAAACAAACCACCGCTGGTAGCGGTGGTTTTTTTGTTTGCAAGCAGCAGATTACGCGCAGAAA
AAAAGGATCTCAAGAAGATCCTTTGATCTTTTCTACGGGGTCTGACGCTCAGTGGAACGAAAACTCACGT
TAAGGGATTTTGGTCATGAGATTATCAAAAAGGATCTTCACCTAGATCCTTTTAAATTAAAAATGAAGTT
TTAAATCAATCTAAAGTATATATGAGTAAACTTGGTCTGACAGTTACCAATGCTTAATCAGTGAGGCACC
TATCTCAGCGATCTGTCTATTTCGTTCATCCATAGTTGCCTGACTCCCCGTCGTGTAGATAACTACGATA
CGGGAGGGCTTACCATCTGGCCCCAGTGCTGCAATGATACCGCGAGACCCACGCTCACCGGCTCCAGATT
TATCAGCAATAAACCAGCCAGCCGGAAGGGCCGAGCGCAGAAGTGGTCCTGCAACTTTATCCGCCTCCAT
CCAGTCTATTAATTGTTGCCGGGAAGCTAGAGTAAGTAGTTCGCCAGTTAATAGTTTGCGCAACGTTGTT
GCCATTGCTGCAGGCATCGTGGTGTCACGCTCGTCGTTTGGTATGGCTTCATTCAGCTCCGGTTCCCAAC
GATCAAGGCGAGTTACATGATCCCCCATATTGTGCAAAAAAGCGGTTAGCTCCTTCGGTCCTCCGATCGT
TGTCAGAAGTAAGTTGGCCGCAGTGTTATCACTCATGGTTATGGCAGCACTGCATAATTCTCTTACTGTC
ATGCCATCCGTAAGATGCTTTTCTGTGACTGGTGAGTACTCAACCAAGTCATTCTGAGAATAGTGTATGC
GGCGACCGAGTTGCTCTTGCCCGGCGTCAACACGGGATAATACCGCGCCACATAGCAGAACTTTAAAAGT
GCTCATCATTGGAAAACGTTCTTCGGGGCGAAAACTCTCAAGGATCTTACCGCTGTTGAGATCCAGTTCG
ATGTAACCCACTCGTGCACCCAACTGATCTTCAGCATCTTTTACTTTCACCAGCGTTTCTGGGTGAGCAA
AAACAGGAAGGCAAAATGCCGCAAAAAAGGGAATAAGGGCGACACGGAAATGTTGAATACTCATACTCTT
CCTTTTTCAATATTATTGAAGCATTTATCAGGGTTATTGTCTCATGAGCGGATACATATTTGAATGTATT
TAGAAAAATAAACAAATAGGGGTTCCGCGCACATTTCCCCGAAAAGTGCCACCTGACGTCTAAGAAACCA
TTATTATCATGACATTAACCTATAAAA
Features (pLannotate 1.2.2; 21 found; start..end, strand, type, name):
     41..118     +  promoter       lacIq promoter: lacI (mutant); In the lacIq allele, a single base change in the promoter boosts expression of the lacI gene about 10-fold.
    119..1201    +  CDS            lacI: lac repressor; lacI; The lac repressor binds to the lac operator to inhibit transcription in E. coli. This inhibition can be relieved by adding lactose or isopropyl-β-D-thiogalactopyranoside (IPTG).
   1214..1235    +  protein_bind   CAP binding site: CAP binding activates transcription in the presence of cAMP. E. coli catabolite activator protein
   1254..1271    +  promoter       tet promoter (fragment): E. coli promoter for tetracycline efflux protein gene
   1444..1472    +  promoter       tac promoter: strong E. coli promoter; hybrid between the trp and lac UV5 promoters
   1480..1496    +  protein_bind   lac operator: The lac repressor binds to the lac operator to inhibit transcription in E. coli. This inhibition can be relieved by adding lactose or isopropyl-β-D-thiogalactopyranoside (IPTG). lac repressor encoded by lacI
   1581..1598    +  CDS            6xHis: 6xHis affinity tag
   1614..2267    +  CDS            GST26_SCHJA: Experimental evidence at protein level: Swiss-Prot protein existence level 1. GST isoenzymes appear to play a central role in the parasite detoxification system. Other functions are also suspected including a role in increasing the solubility of haematin in the parasite gut. From Schistosoma japonicum (Blood fluke).
   2295..2540    +  CDS            SH3GLB2 (fragment): SHLB2_HUMAN - Also known as KIAA1848. Experimental evidence at protein level: Swiss-Prot protein existence level 1. From Homo sapiens (Human).
   2556..2603    +  terminator     fd terminator (sequence withheld): central terminator from bacteriophage fd (Otsuka and Kunisawa, 1982)
   2608..2820    +  CDS            M13 gene III (fragment) (sequence partly withheld): pIII; III; minor coat protein
   2835..3305    +  CDS            M13 gene III (fragment) (sequence partly withheld): pIII; III; minor coat protein
   3327..3397    +  CDS            TcR (fragment): tetracycline efflux protein; tet; confers resistance to tetracycline
   3639..4019    -  CDS            YPB1_ECOLX: Protein predicted: Swiss-Prot protein existence level 4. From Escherichia coli.
   4036..4187    +  CDS            rop (fragment): Rop protein, which maintains plasmids at low copy number; rop
   4223..4651    -  rep_origin     f1 ori (sequence partly withheld): f1 bacteriophage origin of replication; arrow indicates direction of (+) strand synthesis
   4660..4699    +  CDS            rop (fragment): Rop protein, which maintains plasmids at low copy number; rop
   4801..4941    +  misc_feature   bom: basis of mobility region from pBR322
   5127..5714    -  rep_origin     ori: high-copy-number ColE1/pMB1/pBR322/pUC origin of replication
   5888..6745    -  CDS            bla: BLAT_ECOLX - Experimental evidence at protein level: Swiss-Prot protein existence level 1. TEM-type are the most prevalent beta-lactamases in enterobacteria; they hydrolyze the beta-lactam bond in susceptible beta-lactam antibiotics, thus conferring resistance to penicillins and cephalosporins. TEM-3 and TEM-4 are capable of hydrolyzing cefotaxime and ceftazidime. TEM-5 is capable of hydrolyzing ceftazidime. TEM-6 is capable of hydrolyzing ceftazidime and aztreonam. TEM-8/CAZ-2, TEM- 16/CAZ-7 and TEM-24/CAZ-6 are markedly active against ceftazidime. IRT- 4 shows resistance to beta-lactamase in
   6746..6850    -  promoter       AmpR promoter: bla
