[The description below was written by a language model from this plasmid's Addgene catalogue record and pLannotate feature annotations shown in this document.]
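Description:
pHH0103_SH3GLB2-1/1 is a 6.9 kb bacterial expression plasmid built on the pHH0103 backbone for producing and purifying a single SH3 domain from human SH3GLB2. It is one member of a collection of human SH3 domain constructs assembled for a family-wide analysis of SH3 binding specificities. The plasmid is propagated in E. coli under ampicillin selection through a TEM-type beta-lactamase gene with its own promoter. It replicates from a ColE1/pBR322-type origin, with the pBR322 bom region nearby. The catalogue lists it as low copy. The rop gene appears only as two fragments, apparently interrupted by an f1 phage origin.

The expression cassette is driven by the strong hybrid tac promoter followed by a lac operator. The plasmid also carries lacI under the up-mutated lacIq promoter, so transcription is held off by abundant lac repressor until induced with IPTG. The open reading frame begins with a 6xHis tag, followed by Schistosoma japonicum glutathione S-transferase and then the SH3GLB2 fragment. The catalogue gives the insert as about 227 bp, cloned between SfiI and NotI sites, while the annotated SH3GLB2 match spans roughly 246 bp. The product is therefore an N-terminal His-GST fusion that can be purified by either nickel or glutathione affinity, and the GST moiety often aids solubility.

A phage fd terminator lies immediately downstream of the insert. Beyond it are two fragments of M13 gene III and remnants of the tetracycline resistance gene and its promoter. Together with the f1 origin, these suggest that the backbone derives from a phage-display phagemid. The record does not indicate that these remnants have any function in this construct.
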