Addgene plasmid #91337: pHH0103_SH3GLB2-1/1
Purpose: Protein expression and purification of human SH3 domain construct SH3GLB2-1/1
Depositing lab: Sachdev Sidhu. Depositing organization: University of Toronto. Publication: Comprehensive Analysis of the Human SH3 Domain Family Reveals a Wide Variety of Non-canonical Specificities. Teyra J, Huang H, Jain S, Guan X, Dong A, Liu Y, Tempel W, Min J, Tong Y, Kim PM, Bader GD, Sidhu SS. Structure. 2017 Oct 3;25(10):1598-1610.e3. doi: 10.1016/j.str.2017.07.017. Epub 2017 Sep 7. PubMed 28890361.
Backbone
  Vector backbone: pHH0103
  Vector type: Bacterial Expression
Growth in bacteria
  Bacterial resistance: Ampicillin, 100 μg/mL
  Growth temperature: 37°C
  Growth strain: DH5alpha
  Copy number: Low Copy
Gene/Insert
  Gene/Insert name: SH3GLB2-1/1
  Species: H. sapiens (human)
  Insert size (bp): 227
  Entrez Gene: SH3GLB2 (a.k.a. RP11-167N5.3, KIAA1848, PP6569, PP9455)
  Cloning method: Restriction Enzyme; 5′ cloning site Sfi1 (unknown if destroyed); 3′ cloning site Not1 (unknown if destroyed)
Terms and licenses: Academic/Nonprofit Terms; Industry Terms: Not Available to Industry
How to cite: pHH0103_SH3GLB2-1/1 was a gift from Sachdev Sidhu (Addgene plasmid # 91337 ; http://n2t.net/addgene:91337 ; RRID:Addgene_91337)
