>Addgene plasmid #91337 | pHH0103_SH3GLB2-1/1 | depositor partial sequence | sequence record 175825 | insert sequence
GGTACCGAATTCGGATCCGCGCGCTGCGTAAAGCCCGTGTTCTGTACGATTATGAAGCAGCCGATTCTTC
TGAACTGGCACTGCTGGCAGATGAACTGATTACCGTTTACTCCCTGCCAGGTATGGACCCAGATTGGCTG
ATTGGTGAACGTGGTAACAAAAAAGGTAAAGTCCCGGTCACCTATCTGGAACTGTTATCTGCGGCCGCTA
GCTAAGTCGACGAGCTC
